Addgene plasmid #56513: mWasabi-Zyxin-6
Purpose: Localization: Focal Adhesions, Excitation: 493, Emission: 509
Depositing lab: Michael Davidson. Depositing organization: Florida State University, Tallahassee.
Backbone
  Vector backbone: mWasabi
  Backbone size w/o insert (bp): 4750
  Vector type: Mammalian Expression
  Selectable markers: Neomycin (select with G418)
Growth in bacteria
  Bacterial resistance: Kanamycin, 50 μg/mL
  Growth temperature: 37°C
  Growth strain: DH5alpha
  Copy number: High Copy
Gene/Insert
  Gene/Insert name: Zyxin (alt name: NM_003461)
  Species: H. sapiens (human)
  Entrez Gene: ZYX (a.k.a. ESP-2, HED-2)
  Promoter: CMV
  Tag / fusion protein: mWasabi
  Cloning method: Unknown
  Sequencing primers: 5′ CMV-F; 3′ SV40pA-R
Terms and licenses: Academic/Nonprofit Terms; Industry Terms: Not Available to Industry
Depositor comments: . Excitation = 493; Emission = 509
How to cite: mWasabi-Zyxin-6 was a gift from Michael Davidson (Addgene plasmid # 56513 ; http://n2t.net/addgene:56513 ; RRID:Addgene_56513)
