[The description below was written by a language model from this plasmid's Addgene catalogue record.]
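Description:
mWasabi-Zyxin-6 is a mammalian expression plasmid that produces human zyxin (ZYX) fused to the green fluorescent protein mWasabi. It is built on an mWasabi fluorescent-protein backbone of about 4.75 kb excluding the insert. The plasmid is maintained at high copy number in E. coli under kanamycin selection. It also carries a neomycin resistance marker, so transfected mammalian cells can be selected with G418 if stable expression is wanted. No feature table accompanies the record, so the origin of replication and other backbone elements are not listed explicitly. The listed sequencing primers, which read from the CMV promoter and from an SV40 polyadenylation signal, suggest that the fusion cassette sits between these two elements.

Expression of the fusion is driven by the CMV promoter, a strong constitutive promoter in most mammalian cell lines. The record does not state which end of zyxin carries mWasabi, and it does not explain the "6" in the name. In similar fusion series such a number often denotes linker length, but that is not confirmed here. The cloning method is recorded as unknown.

Zyxin is a component of focal adhesions, and the stated purpose of the construct is to label these structures. mWasabi is recorded with an excitation maximum of 493 nm and an emission maximum of 509 nm, which places it in the standard green channel. The plasmid is therefore suited to use as a localization marker for visualising focal adhesions by fluorescence microscopy in transfected mammalian cells, including live-cell imaging of adhesion distribution and dynamics.
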