>Addgene plasmid #56513 | mWasabi-Zyxin-6 | depositor partial sequence | sequence record 87407 | insert sequence
GACGTCAGATCGCTAGCGCTACCGGACTCAGATCTCGAGCTCAAGCTTCGAATTCCATGGCGGCCCCCCG
CCCGTCTCCCGCGATCCCCGTTTCGGTCTCGGCTCCGGCTTTTTACGCCCCGCAGAAGAAGTTCGGCCCT
GTGGTGGCCCCAAAGCCCAAAGTGAATCCCTTCCGGCCCAGGGACAGCGAGCCTCCCCCGGCACCCGGGG
CCCAGCGCGCACAGATGGGCCGGGTGGGCGATATTCCCCCGCCGCCCCCGGAAGACTTTCCCCTGCCTCC
ACCTCCCCTTGCTGGGGATGGCGACGATGCAGAGGGTGCTCTGGGAGGTGCCTTCCCGCCGCCCCCTCCC
CCGATCGAGGAATCATTTCCCCCTGCGCCTCTGGAGGAGGAGATCTTCCCTTCCCCGCCGCCTCCTCCGG
AGGAGGAGGGAGGGCCTGAGGCCCCCATACCGCCCCCACCACAGCCCAGGGAGAAGGTGAGCAGTATTGA
TTTGGAGATCGACTCTCTGTCCTCACTGCTGGATGACATGACCAAGAATGATCCTTTCAAAGCCCGGGTG
TCATCTGGATATGTGCCCCCACCAGTGGCCACTCCATTCAGTTCCAAGTCCAGTACCAAGCCTGCAGCCG
GGGGCACAGCACCCCTGCCTCCTTGGAAGTCCCCTTCCAGCTCCCAGCCTCTGCCCCAGGTTCCGGCTCC
GGCTCAGAGCCAGACACAGTTCCATGTTCAGCCCCAGCCCCAGCCCAAGCCTCAGGTCCAACTCCATGTC
CAGTCCCAGACCCAGCCTGTGTCTTTGGCTAACACCCAGCCCCGAGGGCCCCCAGCCTCATCTCCGGCTC
CAGCCCCTAAGTTTTCTCCAGTGACTCCTAAGTTTACTCCTGTGGCTTCCAAGTTCAGTCCTGGAGCCCC
AGGTGGATCTGGGTCACAACCAAATCAAAAATTGGGGCACCCCGAAGCTCTTTCTGCTGGCACAGGCTCC
CCTCAACCTCCCAGCTTCACCTATGCCCAGCAGAGGGAGAAGCCCCGAGTGCAGGAGAAGCAGCACCCCG
TGCCCCCACCGGCTCAGAACCAAAACCAGGTGCGCTCCCCTGGGGCCCCAGGGCCCCTGACTCTGAAGGA
GGTGGAGGAGCTGGAGCAGCTGACCCAGCAGCTAATGCAGGACATGGAGCATCCTCAGAGGCAGAATGTG
GCTGTCAACGAACTCTGCGGCCGATGCCATCAACCCCTGGCCCGGGCGCAGCCAGCCGTCCGCGCTCTAG
GGCAGCTGTTCCACATCGCCTGCTTCACCTGCCACCAGTGTGCGCAGCAGCTCCAGGGCCAGCAGTTCTA
CAGTCTGGAGGGGGCGCCGTACTGCGAGGGCTGTTACACTGACACCCTGGAGAAGTGTAACACCTGCGGG
GAGCCCATCACTGACCGCATGCTGAGGGCCACGGGCAAGGCCTATCACCCGCACTGCTTCACCTGTGTGG
TCTGCGCCCGCCCCCTGGAGGGCACCTCCTTCATCGTGGACCAGGCCAACCGGCCCCACTGTGTCCCCGA
CTACCACAAGCAGTACGCCCCGAGGTGCTCCGTCTGCTCTGAGCCCATCATGCCTGAGCCTGGCCGAGAT
GAGACTGTGCGAGTGGTCGCCCTGGACAAGAACTTCCACATGAAGTGTTACAAGTGTGAGGACTGCGGGA
AGCCCCTGTCGATTGAGGCAGATGACAATGGCTGCTTCCCCCTGGACGGTCACGTGCTCTGTCGGAAGTG
CCACACTGCTAGAGCCCAGACGGATCCACCGGTCGCCACCATGGTGAGCAAGGGCGAGGAGACCACAATG
GGCGTAATCAAGCCCGACATGAAGATCAAGCTGAAGATGGAGGGCAACGTGAATGGCCACGCCTTCGTGA
TCGAGGGCGAGGGCGAGGGCAAGCCCTACGACGGCACCAACACCATCAACCTGGAGGTGAAGGAGGGAGC
CCCCCTGCCCTTCTCCTACGACATTCTGACCACCGCGTTCAGTTACGGCAACAGGGCCTTCACCAAGTAC
CCCGACGACATCCCCAACTACTTCAAGCAGTCCTTCCCCGAGGGCTACTCTTGGGAGCGCACCATGACCT
TCGAGGACAAGGGCATCGTGAAGGTGAAGTCCGACATCTCCATGGAGGAGGACTCCTTCATCTACGAGAT
ACACCTCAAGGGCGAGAACTTCCCCCCCAACGGCCCCGTGATGCAGAAGGAGACCACCGGCTGGGACGCC
TCCACCGAGAGGATGTACGTGCGCGACGGCGTGCTGAAGGGCGACGTCAAGATGAAGCTGCTGCTGGAGG
GCGGCGGCCACCACCGCGTTGACTTCAAGACCATCTACAGGGCCAAGAAGGCGGTGAAGCTGCCCGACTA
TCACTTTGTGGACCACCGCATCGAGATCCTGAACCACGACAAGGACTACAACAAGGTGACCGTTTACGAG
ATCGCCGTGGCCCGCAACTCCACCGACGGCATGGACGAGCTGTACAAGTAAGCGGCCGCGACTCTAGATC
ATAATCAGCCA
