>Addgene plasmid #56513 | mWasabi-Zyxin-6 | addgene partial sequence | sequence record 121655 | C-ter-GFP 5'-CTCCTCGCCCTTGCTCAC-3'
CAGTGTGGCACTTCCGACAGAGCACGTGACCGTCCAGGGGGAAGCAGCCATTGTCATCTGCCTCAATCGA
CAGGGGCTTCCCGCAGTCCTCACACTTGTAACACTTCATGTGGAAGTTCTTGTCCAGGGCGACCACTCGC
ACAGTCTCATCTCGGCCAGGCTCAGGCATGATGGGCTCAGAGCAGACGGAGCACCTCGGGGCGTACTGCT
TGTGGTAGTCGGGGACACAGTGGGGCCGGTTGGCCTGGTCCACGATGAAGGAGGTGCCCTCCAGGGGGCG
GGCGCAGACCACACAGGTGAAGCAGTGCGGGTGATAGGCCTTGCCCGTGGCCCTCAGCATGCGGTCAGTG
ATGGGCTCCCCGCAGGTGTTACACTTCTCCAGGGTGTCAGTGTAACAGCCCTCGCAGTACGGCGCCCCCT
CCAGACTGTAGAACTGCTGGCCCTGGAGCTGCTGCGCACACTGGTGGCAGGTGAAGCAGGCGATGTGGAA
CAGCTGCCCTAGAGCGCGGACGGCTGGCTGCGCCCGGGCCAGGGGTTGATGGCATCGGCCGCAGAGTTCG
TTGACAGCCACATTCTGCCTCTGAGGATGCTCCATGTCCTGCATTAGCTGCTGGGTCAGCTGCTCCAGCT
CCTCCACCTCCTTCAGAGTCAGGGGCCCTGGGGCCCCAGGGGAGCGCACCTGGTTTTGGTTCTGAGCCGG
TGGGGGCACGGGGTGCTGCTTCTCCTGCACTCGGGGCTTCTCCCTCTGCTGGGCATAGGTGAAGCTGGGA
GGTTGAGGGGAG
